>Addgene plasmid #146492 | pAc5.1B-lambdaN-DmPABPC1-RRM3-RRM4-V5His6_H | depositor full sequence | sequence record 288937 | Full Sequence
CTTCAAGGAATTAATTCTATATTCTAAAAACACAAATGATACTTCTAAAAAAAATCATGAATGGCATCAA
CTCTGAATCAAATCTTTGCAGATGCACCTACTTCTCATTTCCACTGTCACATCATTTTTCCAGATCTCGC
TGCCTGTTATGTGGCCCACAAACCAAGACACGTTTTATGGCCATTAAAGCTGGCTGATCGTCGCCAAACA
CCAAATACATATCAATATGTACATTCGAGAAAGAAGCGATCAAAGAAGCGTCTTCGGGCGAGTAGGAGAA
TGCGGAGGAGAAGGAGAACGAGCTGATCTAGTATCTCTCCACAATCCAATGCCAACTGACCAACTGGCCA
TATTCGGAGCAATTTGAAGCCAATTTCCATCGCCTGGCGATCGCTCCATTCTTGGCTATATGTTTTTCAC
CGTTCCCGGGGCCATTTTCAAAGACTCGTCGGTAAGATAAGATTGTGTCACTCGCTGTCTCTCTTCATTT
GTCGAAGAATGCTGAGGAATTTCGCGATGACGTCGGCGAGTATTTTGAAGAATGAGAATAATTTGTATTT
ATACGAAAATCAGTTAGTGGAATTTTCTACAAAAACATGTTATCTATAGATAATTTTGTTGCAAAATATG
TTGACTATGACAAAGATTGTATGTATATACCTTTAATGTATTCTCATTTTCTTATGTATTTATAATGGCA
ATGATGATACTGATGATATTTTAAGATGATGCCAGACCACAGGCTGATTTCTGCGTCTTTTGCCGAACGC
AGTGCATGTGCGGTTGTTGTTTTTTGGAATAGTTTCAATTTTCGGACTGTCCGCTTTGATTTCAGTTTCT
TGGCTTATTCAAAAAGCAAAGTAAAGCCAAAAAAGCGAGATGGCAATACCAAATGCGGCAAAACGGTAGT
GGAAGGAAAGGGGTGCGGGGCAGCGGAAGGAAGGGTGGGGCGGGGCGTGGCGGGGTCTGTGGCTGGGCGC
GACGTCACCGACGTTGGAGCCACTCCTTTGACCATGTGTGCGTGTGTGTATTATTCGTGTCTCGCCACTC
GCCGGTTGTTTTTTTCTTTTTATCTCGCTCTCTCTAGCGCCATCTCGTACGCATGCTCAACGCACCGCAT
GTTGCCGTGTCCTTTATGCGTCATTTTGGCTCGAAATAGGCAATTATTTAAACAAAGATTAGTCAACGAA
AACGCTAAAATAAATAAGTCTACAATATGGTTACTTATTGCCATGTGTGTGCAGCCAACGATAGCAACAA
AAGCAACAACACAGTGGCTTTCCCTCTTTCACTTTTTGTTTGCAAGCGCGTGCGAGCAAGACGGCACGAC
CGGCAAACGCAATTACGCTGACAAAGAGCAGACGAAGTTTTGGCCGAAAAACATCAAGGCGCCTGATACG
AATGCATTTGCAATAACAATTGCGATATTTAATATTGTTTATGAAGCTGTTTGACTTCAAAACACACAAA
AAAAAAAATAAAACAAATTATTTGAAAGAGAATTAGGAATCGGACAGCTTATCGTTACGGGCTAACAGCA
CACCGAGACGAAATAGCTTACCTGACGTCACAGCCTCTGGAAGAACTGCCGCCAAGCAGAGAGAGAGAGA
AAAAGAGGGAGAGCAGCTTAGACCGCATGTGCTTGTGTGTGAGGCGTCTCTCTCTTCGTCTCCTGTTTGC
GCAAACGCATAGACTGCACTGAGAAAATCGATTACCTATTTTTTATGAATGAATATTTGCACTATTACTA
TTCAAAACTATTAAGATAGCAATCACATTCAATAGCCAAATACTATACCACCTGAGCGATGCAACGAAAT
GATCAATTTGAGCAAAAATGCTGCATATTTAGGACGGCATCATTATAGAAATGCTTCTTGCTGTGTACTT
TTCTCTCGTCTGGCAGCTGTTTCGCCGTTATTGTTAAAACCGGCTTAAGTTAGGTGTGTTTTCTACGACT
AGTGATGCCCCTACTAGAAGATGTGTGTTGCACAAATGTCCCTGAATAACCAATTTGAAGTGCAGATAGC
AGTAAACGTAAGCTAATATGAATATTATTTAACTGTAATGTTTTAATATCGCTGGACATTACTAATAAAC
CCACTATAAACACATGTACATATGTATGTTTTGGCATACAATGAGTAGTTGGGGAAAAAATGTGTAAAAG
CACCGTGACCATCACAGCATAAAGATAACCAGCTGAAGTATCGAATATGAGTAACCCCCAAATTGAATCA
CATGCCGCAACTGATAGGACCCATGGAAGTACACTCTTCATGGCGATATACAAGACACACACAAGCACGA
ACACCCAGTTGCGGAGGAAATTCTCCGTAAATGAAAACCCAATCGGCGAACAATTCATACCCATATATGG
TAAAAGTTTTGAACGCGACTTGAGAGCGGAGAGCATTGCGGCTGATAAGGTTTTAGCGCTAAGCGGGCTT
TATAAAACGGGCTGCGGGACCAGTTTTCATATCACTACCGTTTGAGTTCTTGTGCTGTGTGGATACTCCT
CCCGACACAAAGCCGCTCCATCAGCCAGCAGTCGTCTAATCCAGAGACCCCGGATCGGGGTACCCAACAT
GGACGCACAAACACGACGACGTGAGCGTCGCGCTGAGAAACAAGCTCAATGGAAAGCTGCAAACGGTGGA
TCTCCTCCAAGCTTCACCAATGTATATGTGAAGAACTTCACTGAGGATTTCGACGATGAAAAACTGAAGG
AATTCTTTGAGCCCTACGGCAAGATAACCAGCTACAAGGTCATGTCCAAGGAGGATGGCAAGAGCAAGGG
CTTCGGATTCGTTGCATTCGAGACAACAGAGGCTGCTGAGGCGGCCGTTCAGGCTCTCAATGGCAAGGAC
ATGGGAGAGGGCAAGTCCCTGTACGTGGCTCGTGCCCAGAAGAAGGCCGAACGCCAGCAGGAGCTGAAGC
GCAAGTTCGAGGAACTGAAGCAGAAGCGTCACGAGTCAGTGTTCGGCGTTAACTTGTACGTTAAGAACCT
GGACGACACAATCGATGACGATCGTCTGCGCATCGCGTTCTCTCCATACGGCAACATCACATCGGCCAAG
GTCATGACCGATGAGGAGGGTCGCTCCAAGGGATTCGGCTTCGTGTGCTTCAATGCCGCAAGCGAGGCTA
CCTGCGCCGTCACCGAGCTGAACGGTCGCGTCGTCGGCAGTAAGCCGTTGTACGTTGCTTTGGCCCAAAG
CTCGAGTCTAGAGGGCCCGCGGTTCGAAGGTAAGCCTATCCCTAACCCTCTCCTCGGTCTCGATTCTACG
CGTACCGGTCATCATCACCATCACCATTGAGTTTAAACCCGCTGATCAGCCTCGACTGTGCCTTCTAAGG
CCTGAGCTCGCTGATCAGCCTCGATCGAGGATCCAGACATGATAAGATACATTGATGAGTTTGGACAAAC
CACAACTAGAATGCAGTGAAAAAAATGCTTTATTTGTGAAATTTGTGATGCTATTGCTTTATTTGTAACC
ATTATAAGCTGCAATAAACAAGTTAACAACAACAATTGCATTCATTTTATGTTTCAGGTTCAGGGGGAGG
TGTGGGAGGTTTTTTAAAGCAAGTAAAACCTCTACAAATGTGGTATGGCTGATTATGATCAGTCGACCGA
TGCCCTTGAGAGCCTTCAACCCAGTCAGCTCCTTCCGGTGGGCGCGGGGCATGACTATCGTCGCCGCACT
TATGACTGTCTTCTTTATCATGCAACTCGTAGGACAGGTGCCGGCAGCGCTCTGGGTCATTTTCGGCGAG
GACCGCTTTCGCTGGAGCGCGACGATGATCGGCCTGTCGCTTGCGGTATTCGGAATCTTGCACGCCCTCG
CTCAAGCCTTCGTCACTGGTCCCGCCACCAAACGTTTCGGCGAGAAGCAGGCCATTATCGCCGGCATGGC
GGCCGACGCGCTGGGCTACGTCTTGCTGGCGTTCGCGACGCGAGGCTGGATGGCCTTCCCCATTATGATT
CTTCTCGCTTCCGGCGGCATCGGGATGCCCGCGTTGCAGGCCATGCTGTCCAGGCAGGTAGATGACGACC
ATCAGGGACAGCTTCAAGGATCGCTCGCGGCTCTTACCAGCCAGCAAAAGGCCAGGAACCGTAAAAAGGC
CGCGTTGCTGGCGTTTTTCCATAGGCTCCGCCCCCCTGACGAGCATCACAAAAATCGACGCTCAAGTCAG
AGGTGGCGAAACCCGACAGGACTATAAAGATACCAGGCGTTTCCCCCTGGAAGCTCCCTCGTGCGCTCTC
CTGTTCCGACCCTGCCGCTTACCGGATACCTGTCCGCCTTTCTCCCTTCGGGAAGCGTGGCGCTTTCTCA
ATGCTCACGCTGTAGGTATCTCAGTTCGGTGTAGGTCGTTCGCTCCAAGCTGGGCTGTGTGCACGAACCC
CCCGTTCAGCCCGACCGCTGCGCCTTATCCGGTAACTATCGTCTTGAGTCCAACCCGGTAAGACACGACT
TATCGCCACTGGCAGCAGCCACTGGTAACAGGATTAGCAGAGCGAGGTATGTAGGCGGTGCTACAGAGTT
CTTGAAGTGGTGGCCTAACTACGGCTACACTAGAAGGACAGTATTTGGTATCTGCGCTCTGCTGAAGCCA
GTTACCTTCGGAAAAAGAGTTGGTAGCTCTTGATCCGGCAAACAAACCACCGCTGGTAGCGGTGGTTTTT
TTGTTTGCAAGCAGCAGATTACGCGCAGAAAAAAAGGATCTCAAGAAGATCCTTTGATCTTTTCTACGGG
GTCTGACGCTCAGTGGAACGAAAACTCACGTTAAGGGATTTTGGTCATGAGATTATCAAAAAGGATCTTC
ACCTAGATCCTTTTAAATTAAAAATGAAGTTTTAAATCAATCTAAAGTATATATGAGTAAACTTGGTCTG
ACAGTTACCAATGCTTAATCAGTGAGGCACCTATCTCAGCGATCTGTCTATTTCGTTCATCCATAGTTGC
CTGACTCCCCGTCGTGTAGATAACTACGATACGGGAGGGCTTACCATCTGGCCCCAGTGCTGCAATGATA
CCGCGAGACCCACGCTCACCGGCTCCAGATTTATCAGCAATAAACCAGCCAGCCGGAAGGGCCGAGCGCA
GAAGTGGTCCTGCAACTTTATCCGCCTCCATCCAGTCTATTAATTGTTGCCGGGAAGCTAGAGTAAGTAG
TTCGCCAGTTAATAGTTTGCGCAACGTTGTTGCCATTGCTGCAGGCATCGTGGTGTCACGCTCGTCGTTT
GGTATGGCTTCATTCAGCTCCGGTTCCCAACGATCAAGGCGAGTTACATGATCCCCCATGTTGTGCAAAA
AAGCGGTTAGCTCCTTCGGTCCTCCGATCGTTGTCAGAAGTAAGTTGGCCGCAGTGTTATCACTCATGGT
TATGGCAGCACTGCATAATTCTCTTACTGTCATGCCATCCGTAAGATGCTTTTCTGTGACTGGTGAGTAC
TCAACCAAGTCATTCTGAGAATAGTGTATGCGGCGACCGAGTTGCTCTTGCCCGGCGTCAACACGGGATA
ATACCGCGCCACATAGCAGAACTTTAAAAGTGCTCATCATTGGAAAACGTTCTTCGGGGCGAAAACTCTC
AAGGATCTTACCGCTGTTGAGATCCAGTTCGATGTAACCCACTCGTGCACCCAACTGATCTTCAGCATCT
TTTACTTTCACCAGCGTTTCTGGGTGAGCAAAAACAGGAAGGCAAAATGCCGCAAAAAAGGGAATAAGGG
CGACACGGAAATGTTGAATACTCATACTCTTCCTTTTTCAATATTATTGAAGCATTTATCAGGGTTATTG
TCTCATGAGCGGATACATATTTGAATGTATTTAGAAAAATAAACAAATAGGGGTTCCGCGCACATTTCCC
CGAAAAGTGCCACCTGACGTCTAAGAAACCATTATTATCATGACATTAACCTATAAAAATAGGCGTATCA
CGAGGCCCTTTCGT
Features (pLannotate 1.2.2; 9 found; start..end, strand, type, name):
     56..2568    +  promoter       Ac5 promoter: Drosophila melanogaster actin 5C promoter
   2607..3218    +  CDS            pAbp (fragment): PABP_DROME - Experimental evidence at protein level: Swiss-Prot protein existence level 1. Binds the poly(A) tail of mRNA (PubMed:2125288). Since it interacts with the cap-associating translation initiation factor eIF4G, it is likely that it functions by linking Atx2 to the cap-binding complex (PubMed:28388438). Forms a complex with tyf and Atx2 which functions in adult circadian pacemaker neurons to sustain circadian rhythms likely by switching between activator and repressor modes of post-transcriptional regulation via interaction with Lsm12a or me31B, respectively (PubMed:28388438). The act
   3249..3290    +  CDS            V5 tag: epitope tag from simian virus 5
   3390..3524    -  polyA_signal   SV40 poly(A) signal: SV40 polyadenylation signal
   3547..3631    -  CDS            large T antigen (fragment): large T antigen from SV40 (simian virus 40)
   3632..4102    +  CDS            TcR (fragment): tetracycline efflux protein; tet; confers resistance to tetracycline
   4146..4734    -  rep_origin     ori: high-copy-number ColE1/pMB1/pBR322/pUC origin of replication
   4905..5765    -  CDS            AmpR: β-lactamase; bla; confers resistance to ampicillin, carbenicillin, and related antibiotics
   5766..5870    -  promoter       AmpR promoter: bla
