[The description below was written by a language model from this plasmid's Addgene catalogue record and pLannotate feature annotations shown in this document.]
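Description:
pAc5.1B-lambdaN-DmPABPC1-RRM3-RRM4-V5His6_H is an insect-cell expression plasmid of about 6 kb that produces a fragment of the Drosophila melanogaster cytoplasmic poly(A)-binding protein (pAbp/PABPC1) covering RNA recognition motifs 3 and 4. The catalogue lists the backbone as unknown, although the name and the annotated parts point to a pAc5.1-type vector. It is propagated in E. coli through a ColE1/pUC-type origin and selected with ampicillin via the β-lactamase gene and its own promoter. The record describes it as low copy even though the origin is annotated as a high-copy type. Short annotated fragments of a tetracycline resistance gene and of SV40 large T antigen appear to be non-functional backbone remnants. No marker for selection in insect cells is annotated.

Expression is driven by the constitutive Drosophila actin 5C promoter, which is widely used for transient expression in cultured fly cells such as S2 cells. Downstream lie the pAbp fragment, a V5 epitope tag for detection, and an SV40 polyadenylation signal. The name also indicates an N-terminal lambdaN peptide and a C-terminal His6 tag. Neither was picked up by the automated annotation, and the gap between the promoter and the pAbp fragment is small, so the presence of lambdaN should be confirmed against the sequence. The lambdaN peptide binds BoxB RNA hairpins and is normally used to tether a fusion protein to a BoxB-containing reporter mRNA. The associated study concerns the interaction of the GW182 silencing domain with PABPC1 in microRNA-mediated translational repression and mRNA decay. The construct therefore fits domain-mapping, interaction or tethering experiments in Drosophila cells, though the record states the purpose only as insect expression of this fragment.
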