Addgene plasmid #146492: pAc5.1B-lambdaN-DmPABPC1-RRM3-RRM4-V5His6_H
Purpose: Insect Expression of DmPABPC1-RRM3-RRM4
Depositing lab: Elisa Izaurralde. Depositing organization: Max Planck Institute for Developmental Biology. Publication: The silencing domain of GW182 interacts with PABPC1 to promote translational repression and degradation of microRNA targets and is required for target release. Zekri L, Huntzinger E, Heimstadt S, Izaurralde E. Mol Cell Biol. 2009 Dec;29(23):6220-31. doi: 10.1128/MCB.01081-09. Epub 2009 Sep 21. PubMed 19797087.
Backbone
  Vector backbone: Unknown
  Vector type: Insect Expression
Growth in bacteria
  Bacterial resistance: Ampicillin, 100 μg/mL
  Growth temperature: 37°C
  Growth strain: DH5alpha
  Copy number: Low Copy
Gene/Insert
  Gene/Insert name: DmPABPC1-RRM3-RRM4
  Species: D. melanogaster (fly)
  Entrez Gene: pAbp (a.k.a. Dmel_CG5119, BABP, BcDNA:LD24412, CG16803, CG5119, Dmel\CG5119, PABP, PABP55B, PABPC1, PAbp, Pabp, anon-EST:Posey247, anon-EST:Posey249, anon-EST:fe2E5, dPABP, duo, l(2)SH1908, l(2)SH2 1908, l(2)k10109, pAB, pABP, pABp, pabp)
  Cloning method: Unknown
Terms and licenses: Academic/Nonprofit Terms; Industry Terms: Not Available to Industry
Depositor comments: Plasmids from this collection were made available to the research community and donated after the lab closed. Please note that the sequence provided by the depositing laboratory may be theoretical/predicted or based on Sanger sequencing results. There may be discrepancies between sequencing results obtained by Addgene and the depositor sequence. If an Addgene verified sequence is not available, please contact before placing your order to request that our lab fully sequence the plasmid.
How to cite: pAc5.1B-lambdaN-DmPABPC1-RRM3-RRM4-V5His6_H was a gift from Elisa Izaurralde (Addgene plasmid # 146492 ; http://n2t.net/addgene:146492 ; RRID:Addgene_146492)
